Addgene plasmid #197289: pSD5
Purpose: Contains a seamless deletion cassette for the replacement of ORF2230 in D. radiodurans
Depositing lab: Bogumil Karas. Depositing organization: University of Western Ontario. Publication: SLICER: A Seamless Gene Deletion Method for Deinococcus radiodurans. Brumwell SL, Van Belois KD, Nucifora DP, Karas BJ. Biodes Res. 2023 Mar 15;5:0009. doi: 10.34133/bdr.0009. eCollection 2023. PubMed 37849465.
Backbone
  Vector backbone: pCC1BAC
  Backbone size w/o insert (bp): 17996
  Total vector size (bp): 19319
  Modifications to backbone: Addition of CEN-ARS-HIS sequences for replication and selection in S. cerevisiae
  Vector type: Synthetic Biology ; Bacterial and Yeast Cloning
  Selectable markers: HIS3
Growth in bacteria
  Bacterial resistance: Chloramphenicol, 25 μg/mL
  Growth temperature: 37°C
  Growth strain: E. coli Epi300
  Growth instructions: Plasmid can be induced to high copy with arabinose.
  Copy number: Low Copy
Gene/Insert
  Gene/Insert name: NptII (alt name: Neomycin resistance gene)
  Insert size (bp): 1323
Terms and licenses: Academic/Nonprofit Terms; Industry Terms: Not Available to Industry
Depositor comments: Please visit https://www.biorxiv.org/content/10.1101/2022.09.21.508766v1 for bioRxiv preprint.
How to cite: pSD5 was a gift from Bogumil Karas (Addgene plasmid # 197289 ; http://n2t.net/addgene:197289 ; RRID:Addgene_197289)
