[The description below was written by a language model from this plasmid's Addgene catalogue record and pLannotate feature annotations shown in this document.]
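Description:
pSD5 is a roughly 19.3 kb multi-host shuttle plasmid built on the pCC1BAC backbone. It carries a seamless deletion cassette for replacing ORF2230 in Deinococcus radiodurans as part of the SLICER gene deletion method. In E. coli it is maintained as a low-copy BAC through the F plasmid replication and partitioning functions (ori2, repE, incC, sopA/B/C). An additional oriV allows arabinose-induced amplification to high copy in a suitable host such as Epi300. Selection in E. coli is by chloramphenicol, through the cat gene and its own promoter. The backbone was modified with a CEN6/ARS element and the HIS3 marker with its promoter, so the plasmid can also replicate and be selected in S. cerevisiae, which is consistent with yeast-based assembly. An incP oriT together with traJ indicates that the plasmid can be mobilised by conjugation. Standard pCC1BAC remnants are also annotated, including a lambda cos site, a loxP site, a T7 promoter and lacZα/MCS fragments.

The listed insert is nptII, the Tn5-derived neomycin/kanamycin resistance gene, which is annotated alongside flanking Tn5 tnpA and ble fragments and serves as the selectable marker of the deletion cassette. Next to it is a near full-length lacZ gene downstream of the constitutive J23119 promoter, followed by the rrnB T1 and T7Te terminators. This probably acts as a visual screening reporter, although the record does not say so. A tetR/tetA tetracycline resistance module is also present. Several stretches are unannotated, notably around the nptII and lacZ region, and may hold the D. radiodurans homology arms for ORF2230 and other elements needed for marker excision. The record does not define these, nor the promoter driving nptII.
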