Features (pLannotate 1.2.2; 37 found; start..end, strand, type, name):
     14..628     +  rep_origin     oriV: origin of replication for the bacterial F plasmid
    704..923     +  rep_origin     ori2: secondary origin of replication for the bacterial F plasmid; also known as oriS
   1014..1769    +  CDS            repE: replication initiation protein for the bacterial F plasmid; repE
   1772..2022    +  misc_feature   incC: incC; incompatibility region of the bacterial F plasmid
   2184..2687    +  misc_feature   CEN/ARS: S. cerevisiae CEN6 centromere fused to an autonomously replicating sequence
   2688..2874    +  promoter       HIS3 promoter: S. cerevisiae HIS3
   2875..3537    +  CDS            HIS3: imidazoleglycerol-phosphate dehydratase, required for histidine biosynthesis; S. cerevisiae HIS3; yeast auxotrophic marker
   3727..4902    +  CDS            sopA: partitioning protein for the bacterial F plasmid; sopA
   4902..5873    +  CDS            sopB: partitioning protein for the bacterial F plasmid; sopB
   5946..6419    +  misc_feature   sopC: sopC; centromere-like partitioning region of the bacterial F plasmid
   6519..6665    +  CDS            yuaZ (fragment): YUAZ_ECO57 - Protein predicted: Swiss-Prot protein existence level 4. From Escherichia coli O157:H7.
   6679..7077    -  misc_feature   cos: lambda cos site; allows packaging into phage lambda particles
   7095..7128    +  protein_bind   loxP: Cre-mediated recombination occurs in the 8-bp core sequence (GCATACAT). Cre recombinase
   7182..7281    +  misc_feature   bom (fragment): basis of mobility region from pBR322
   7287..7443    -  CDS            lacZα (fragment): LacZα fragment of β-galactosidase; lacZ fragment
   7446..7464    +  promoter       T7 promoter: promoter for bacteriophage T7 RNA polymerase
   7467..7523    +  misc_feature   MCS: pUC18/19 multiple cloning site
   7588..7610    -  protein_bind   lac operator (fragment): The lac repressor binds to the lac operator to inhibit transcription in E. coli. This inhibition can be relieved by adding lactose or isopropyl-β-D-thiogalactopyranoside (IPTG). lac repressor encoded by lacI
   7614..7644    -  promoter       lac promoter: promoter for the E. coli lac operon
   7659..7680    -  protein_bind   CAP binding site: CAP binding activates transcription in the presence of cAMP. E. coli catabolite activator protein
   7693..7756    -  CDS            lacI (fragment): lac repressor; lacI; The lac repressor binds to the lac operator to inhibit transcription in E. coli. This inhibition can be relieved by adding lactose or isopropyl-β-D-thiogalactopyranoside (IPTG).
   7798..7815    +  promoter       tet promoter (fragment): E. coli promoter for tetracycline efflux protein gene
   7903..8559    -  CDS            cat: CAT_ECOLX - Experimental evidence at protein level: Swiss-Prot protein existence level 1. This enzyme is an effector of chloramphenicol resistance in bacteria. From Escherichia coli. This protein is used as a marker in many commonly used cloning vectors, such as pACYC184.
   8560..8662    -  promoter       cat promoter: promoter of the E. coli cat gene encoding chloramphenicol acetyltransferase
   8778..9122    +  CDS            resD (fragment): REDF_ECOLI - Also known as D. Protein inferred from homology: Swiss-Prot protein existence level 3. Acts as a repressor of transcription and as a site-specific resolvase that cleaves at the RfsF site. From Escherichia coli (strain K12).
   9694..10344   -  CDS            TetR: tetracycline resistance regulatory protein; tetR
  10450..11649   +  CDS            TcR: tetracycline efflux protein; tetA; confers resistance to tetracycline
  12786..12971   -  CDS            ble (fragment): BLE_KLEPN - Experimental evidence at protein level: Swiss-Prot protein existence level 1. Binding protein with a strong affinity to the bleomycin family of antibiotics. Binds to CL990; an antimitotic-antibiotic compound. From Klebsiella pneumoniae.
  12995..13786   -  CDS            neo: KKA2_KLEPN - Also known as kan, nptII. Experimental evidence at protein level: Swiss-Prot protein existence level 1. Resistance to kanamycin, neomycin, paromomycin, ribostamycin, butirosin and gentamicin B. From Klebsiella pneumoniae.
  13818..14144   -  CDS            tnpA (fragment): TN5P_ECOLX - Also known as tnp. Experimental evidence at protein level: Swiss-Prot protein existence level 1. Mediates transposition of transposon Tn5 by a 'cut and paste' mechanism. First, the monomeric transposase binds the 19 bp inverted DNA repeats flanking the transposon. Then, dimerization of the DNA- bound transposase creates a synaptic DNA complex. After nicking of the first DNA strand, excision of the transposon proceeds through a series of intermediates. The transposase then mediates the insertion of the transposon at a new site by strand transfer. The activity of the wild- type tran
  14142..14176   +  promoter       J23119 promoter: bacterial promoter (Registry of Standard Biological Parts BBa J23119)
  14217..14315   +  CDS            lacI (fragment): lac repressor; lacI; The lac repressor binds to the lac operator to inhibit transcription in E. coli. This inhibition can be relieved by adding lactose or isopropyl-β-D-thiogalactopyranoside (IPTG).
  14313..17316   +  CDS            lacZ (fragment): β-galactosidase; lacZ
  17347..17418   +  terminator     rrnB T1 terminator: transcription terminator T1 from the E. coli rrnB gene
  17434..17461   +  terminator     T7Te terminator: phage T7 early transcription terminator
  18683..18792   +  oriT           oriT: incP origin of transfer
  18825..19196   +  CDS            traJ: oriT-recognizing protein; traJ
>Addgene plasmid #197289 | pSD5 | addgene full sequence | sequence record 388928 | Addgene NGS Result
TTAATTAATCGAGCTGGTTGCCCTCGCCGCTGGGCTGGCGGCCGTCTATGGCCCTGCAAACGCGCCAGAA
ACGCCGTCGAAGCCGTGTGCGAGACACCGCGGCCGGCCGCCGGCGTTGTGGATACCTCGCGGAAAACTTG
GCCCTCACTGACAGATGAGGGGCGGACGTTGACACTTGAGGGGCCGACTCACCCGGCGCGGCGTTGACAG
ATGAGGGGCAGGCTCGATTTCGGCCGGCGACGTGGAGCTGGCCAGCCTCGCAAATCGGCGAAAACGCCTG
ATTTTACGCGAGTTTCCCACAGATGATGTGGACAAGCCTGGGGATAAGTGCCCTGCGGTATTGACACTTG
AGGGGCGCGACTACTGACAGATGAGGGGCGCGATCCTTGACACTTGAGGGGCAGAGTGCTGACAGATGAG
GGGCGCACCTATTGACATTTGAGGGGCTGTCCACAGGCAGAAAATCCAGCATTTGCAAGGGTTTCCGCCC
GTTTTTCGGCCACCGCTAACCTGTCTTTTAACCTGCTTTTAAACCAATATTTATAAACCTTGTTTTTAAC
CAGGGCTGCGCCCTGTGCGCGTGACCGCGCACGCCGAAGGGGGGTGCCCCCCCTTCTCGAACCCTCCCGG
TCGAGTGAGCGAGGAAGCACCAGGGAACAGCACTTATATATTCTGCTTACACACGATGCCTGAAAAAACT
TCCCTTGGGGTTATCCACTTATCCACGGGGATATTTTTATAATTATTTTTTTTATAGTTTTTAGATCTTC
TTTTTTAGAGCGCCTTGTAGGCCTTTATCCATGCTGGTTCTAGAGAAGGTGTTGTGACAAATTGCCCTTT
CAGTGTGACAAATCACCCTCAAATGACAGTCCTGTCTGTGACAAATTGCCCTTAACCCTGTGACAAATTG
CCCTCAGAAGAAGCTGTTTTTTCACAAAGTTATCCCTGCTTATTGACTCTTTTTTATTTAGTGTGACAAT
CTAAAAACTTGTCACACTTCACATGGATCTGTCATGGCGGAAACAGCGGTTATCAATCACAAGAAACGTA
AAAATAGCCCGCGAATCGTCCAGTCAAACGACCTCACTGAGGCGGCATATAGTCTCTCCCGGGATCAAAA
ACGTATGCTGTATCTGTTCGTTGACCAGATCAGAAAATCTGATGGCACCCTACAGGAACATGACGGTATC
TGCGAGATCCATGTTGCTAAATATGCTGAAATATTCGGATTGACCTCTGCGGAAGCCAGTAAGGATATAC
GGCAGGCATTGAAGAGTTTCGCGGGGAAGGAAGTGGTTTTTTATCGCCCTGAAGAGGATGCCGGCGATGA
AAAAGGCTATGAATCTTTTCCTTGGTTTATCAAACGTGCGCACAGTCCATCCAGAGGGCTTTACAGTGTA
CATATCAACCCATATCTCATTCCCTTCTTTATCGGGTTACAGAACCGGTTTACGCAGTTTCGGCTTAGTG
AAACAAAAGAAATCACCAATCCGTATGCCATGCGTTTATACGAATCCCTGTGTCAGTATCGTAAGCCGGA
TGGCTCAGGCATCGTCTCTCTGAAAATCGACTGGATCATAGAGCGTTACCAGCTGCCTCAAAGTTACCAG
CGTATGCCTGACTTCCGCCGCCGCTTCCTGCAGGTCTGTGTTAATGAGATCAACAGCAGAACTCCAATGC
GCCTCTCATACATTGAGAAAAAGAAAGGCCGCCAGACGACTCATATCGTATTTTCCTTCCGCGATATCAC
TTCCATGACGACAGGATAGTCTGAGGGTTATCTGTCACAGATTTGAGGGTGGTTCGTCACATTTGTTCTG
ACCTACTGAGGGTAATTTGTCACAGTTTTGCTGTTTCCTTCAGCCTGCATGGATTTTCTCATACTTTTTG
AACTGTAATTTTTAAGGAAGCCAAATTTGAGGGCAGTTTGTCACAGTTGATTTCCTTCTCTTTCCCTTCG
TCATGTGACCTGATATCGGGGGTTAGTTCGTCATCATTGATGAGGGTTGATTATCACAGTTTATTACTCT
GAATTGGCTATCCGCGTGTGTACCTCTACCTGGAGTTTTTCCCACGGTGGATATTTCTTCTTGCGCTGAG
CGTAAGAGCTATCTGACAGAACAGTTCTTCTTTGCTTCCTCGCCAGTTCGCTCGCTATGCTCGGTTACAC
GGCTGCGGCGAGCATCACGTGCTATAAAAATAATTATAATTTAAATTTTTTAATATAAATATATAAATTA
AAAATAGAAAGTAAAAAAAGAAATTAAAGAAAAAATAGTTTTTGTTTTCCGAAGATGTAAAAGACTCTAG
GGGGATCGCCAACAAATACTACCTTTTACCTTGCTCTTCCTGCTCTCAGGTATTAATGCCGAATTGTTTC
ATCTTGTCTGTGTAGAAGACCACACACGAAAATCCTGTGATTTTACATTTTACTTATCGTTAATCGAATG
TATATCTATTTAATCTGCTTTTCTTGTCTAATAAATATATATGTAAAGTACGCTTTTTGTTGAAATTTTT
TAAACCTTTGTTTATTTTTTTTTCTTCATTCCGTAACTCTTCTACCTTCTTTATTTACTTTCTAAAATCC
AAATACAAAACATAAAAATAAATAAACACAGAGTAAATTCCCAAATTATTCCATCATTAAAAGATACGAG
GCGCGTGTAAGTTACAGGCAAGCGATCCTAGTACACTCTATATTTTTTTATGCCTCGGTAATGATTTTCA
TTTTTTTTTTCCACCTAGCGGATGACTCTTTTTTTTTCTTAGCGATTGGCATTATCACATAATGAATTAT
ACATTATATAAAGTAATGTGATTTCTTCGAAGAATATACTAAAAAATGAGCAGGCAAGATAAACGAAGGC
AAAGATGACAGAGCAGAAAGCCCTAGTAAAGCGTATTACAAATGAAACCAAGATTCAGATTGCGATCTCT
TTAAAGGGTGGTCCCCTAGCGATAGAGCACTCGATCTTCCCAGAAAAAGAGGCAGAAGCAGTAGCAGAAC
AGGCCACACAATCGCAAGTGATTAACGTCCACACAGGTATAGGGTTTCTGGACCATATGATACATGCTCT
GGCCAAGCATTCCGGCTGGTCGCTAATCGTTGAGTGCATTGGTGACTTACACATAGACGACCATCACACC
ACTGAAGACTGCGGGATTGCTCTCGGTCAAGCTTTTAAAGAGGCCCTAGGGGCCGTGCGTGGAGTAAAAA
GGTTTGGATCAGGATTTGCGCCTTTGGATGAGGCACTTTCCAGAGCGGTGGTAGATCTTTCGAACAGGCC
GTACGCAGTTGTCGAACTTGGTTTGCAAAGGGAGAAAGTAGGAGATCTCTCTTGCGAGATGATCCCGCAT
TTTCTTGAAAGCTTTGCAGAGGCTAGCAGAATTACCCTCCACGTTGATTGTCTGCGAGGCAAGAATGATC
ATCACCGTAGTGAGAGTGCGTTCAAGGCTCTTGCGGTTGCCATAGGAGAAGCCACCTCGCCCAATGGTAC
CAACGATGTTCCCTCCACCAAAGGTGTTCTTATGTAGTTTTACACAGGAGTCTGGACTTGACGCTAGTGA
TAATAAGTGACTGAGGTATGTGCTCTTCTTATCTCCTTTTGTAGTGTTGCTCTTATTTTAAACAACTTTG
CGGTTTTTTGATGACTTTGCGATTTTGTTGTTGCTTTGCAGTAAATTGCAAGATTTAATAAAAAAACGCA
AAGCAATGATTAAAGGATGTTCAGAATGAAACTCATGGAAACACTTAACCAGTGCATAAACGCTGGTCAT
GAAATGACGAAGGCTATCGCCATTGCACAGTTTAATGATGACAGCCCGGAAGCGAGGAAAATAACCCGGC
GCTGGAGAATAGGTGAAGCAGCGGATTTAGTTGGGGTTTCTTCTCAGGCTATCAGAGATGCCGAGAAAGC
AGGGCGACTACCGCACCCGGATATGGAAATTCGAGGACGGGTTGAGCAACGTGTTGGTTATACAATTGAA
CAAATTAATCATATGCGTGATGTGTTTGGTACGCGATTGCGACGTGCTGAAGACGTATTTCCACCGGTGA
TCGGGGTTGCTGCCCATAAAGGTGGCGTTTACAAAACCTCAGTTTCTGTTCATCTTGCTCAGGATCTGGC
TCTGAAGGGGCTACGTGTTTTGCTCGTGGAAGGTAACGACCCCCAGGGAACAGCCTCAATGTATCACGGA
TGGGTACCAGATCTTCATATTCATGCAGAAGACACTCTCCTGCCTTTCTATCTTGGGGAAAAGGACGATG
TCACTTATGCAATAAAGCCCACTTGCTGGCCGGGGCTTGACATTATTCCTTCCTGTCTGGCTCTGCACCG
TATTGAAACTGAGTTAATGGGCAAATTTGATGAAGGTAAACTGCCCACCGATCCACACCTGATGCTCCGA
CTGGCCATTGAAACTGTTGCTCATGACTATGATGTCATAGTTATTGACAGCGCGCCTAACCTGGGTATCG
GCACGATTAATGTCGTATGTGCTGCTGATGTGCTGATTGTTCCCACGCCTGCTGAGTTGTTTGACTACAC
CTCCGCACTGCAGTTTTTCGATATGCTTCGTGATCTGCTCAAGAACGTTGATCTTAAAGGGTTCGAGCCT
GATGTACGTATTTTGCTTACCAAATACAGCAATAGCAATGGCTCTCAGTCCCCGTGGATGGAGGAGCAAA
TTCGGGATGCCTGGGGAAGCATGGTTCTAAAAAATGTTGTACGTGAAACGGATGAAGTTGGTAAAGGTCA
GATCCGGATGAGAACTGTTTTTGAACAGGCCATTGATCAACGCTCTTCAACTGGTGCCTGGAGAAATGCT
CTTTCTATTTGGGAACCTGTCTGCAATGAAATTTTCGATCGTCTGATTAAACCACGCTGGGAGATTAGAT
AATGAAGCGTGCGCCTGTTATTCCAAAACATACGCTCAATACTCAACCGGTTGAAGATACTTCGTTATCG
ACACCAGCTGCCCCGATGGTGGATTCGTTAATTGCGCGCGTAGGAGTAATGGCTCGCGGTAATGCCATTA
CTTTGCCTGTATGTGGTCGGGATGTGAAGTTTACTCTTGAAGTGCTCCGGGGTGATAGTGTTGAGAAGAC
CTCTCGGGTATGGTCAGGTAATGAACGTGACCAGGAGCTGCTTACTGAGGACGCACTGGATGATCTCATC
CCTTCTTTTCTACTGACTGGTCAACAGACACCGGCGTTCGGTCGAAGAGTATCTGGTGTCATAGAAATTG
CCGATGGGAGTCGCCGTCGTAAAGCTGCTGCACTTACCGAAAGTGATTATCGTGTTCTGGTTGGCGAGCT
GGATGATGAGCAGATGGCTGCATTATCCAGATTGGGTAACGATTATCGCCCAACAAGTGCTTATGAACGT
GGTCAGCGTTATGCAAGCCGATTGCAGAATGAATTTGCTGGAAATATTTCTGCGCTGGCTGATGCGGAAA
ATATTTCACGTAAGATTATTACCCGCTGTATCAACACCGCCAAATTGCCTAAATCAGTTGTTGCTCTTTT
TTCTCACCCCGGTGAACTATCTGCCCGGTCAGGTGATGCACTTCAAAAAGCCTTTACAGATAAAGAGGAA
TTACTTAAGCAGCAGGCATCTAACCTTCATGAGCAGAAAAAAGCTGGGGTGATATTTGAAGCTGAAGAAG
TTATCACTCTTTTAACTTCTGTGCTTAAAACGTCATCTGCATCAAGAACTAGTTTAAGCTCACGACATCA
GTTTGCTCCTGGAGCGACAGTATTGTATAAGGGCGATAAAATGGTGCTTAACCTGGACAGGTCTCGTGTT
CCAACTGAGTGTATAGAGAAAATTGAGGCCATTCTTAAGGAACTTGAAAAGCCAGCACCCTGATGCGACC
TCGTTTTAGTCTACGTTTATCTGTCTTTACTTAATGTCCTTTGTTACAGGCCAGAAAGCATAACTGGCCT
GAATATTCTCTCTGGGCCCACTGTTCCACTTGTATCGTCGGTCTGATAATCAGACTGGGACCACGGTCCC
ACTCGTATCGTCGGTCTGATTATTAGTCTGGGACCACGGTCCCACTCGTATCGTCGGTCTGATTATTAGT
CTGGGACCACGGTCCCACTCGTATCGTCGGTCTGATAATCAGACTGGGACCACGGTCCCACTCGTATCGT
CGGTCTGATTATTAGTCTGGGACCATGGTCCCACTCGTATCGTCGGTCTGATTATTAGTCTGGGACCACG
GTCCCACTCGTATCGTCGGTCTGATTATTAGTCTGGAACCACGGTCCCACTCGTATCGTCGGTCTGATTA
TTAGTCTGGGACCACGGTCCCACTCGTATCGTCGGTCTGATTATTAGTCTGGGACCACGATCCCACTCGT
GTTGTCGGTCTGATTATCGGTCTGGGACCACGGTCCCACTTGTATTGTCGATCAGACTATCAGCGTGAGA
CTACGATTCCATCAATGCCTGTCAAGGGCAAGTATTGACATGTCGTCGTAACCTGTAGAACGGAGTAACC
TCGGTGTGCGGTTGTATGCCTGCTGTGGATTGCTGCTGTGTCCTGCTTATCCACAACATTTTGCGCACGG
TTATGTGGACAAAATACCTGGTTACCCAGGCCGTGCCGGCACGTTAACCGGGCTGCATCCGATGCAAGTG
TGTCGCTGTCGACGAGCTCGCGAGCTCGGACATGAGGTTGCCCCGTATTCAGTGTCGCTGATTTGTATTG
TCTGAAGTTGTTTTTACGTTAAGTTGATGCAGATCAATTAATACGATACCTGCGTCATAATTGATTATTT
GACGTGGTTTGATGGCCTCCACGCACGTTGTGATATGTAGATGATAATCATTATCACTTTACGGGTCCTT
TCCGGTGATCCGACAGGTTACGGGGCGGCGACCTCGCGGGTTTTCGCTATTTATGAAAATTTTCCGGTTT
AAGGCGTTTCCGTTCTTCTTCGTCATAACTTAATGTTTTTATTTAAAATACCCTCTGAAAAGAAAGGAAA
CGACAGGTGCTGAAAGCGAGCTTTTTGGCCTCTGTCGTTTCCTTTCTCTGTTTTTGTCCGTGGAATGAAC
AATGGAAGTCCGAGCTCATCGCTAATAACTTCGTATAGCATACATTATACGAAGTTATATTCGATGCGGC
CGCAAGGGGTTCGCGTCAGCGGGTGTTGGCGGGTGTCGGGGCTGGCTTAACTATGCGGCATCAGAGCAGA
TTGTACTGAGAGTGCACCATATGCGGTGTGAAATACCACACAGATGCGTAAGGAGAAAATACCGCATCAG
GCGCCATTCGCCATTCAGCTGCGCAACTGTTGGGAAGGGCGATCGGTGCGGGCCTCTTCGCTATTACGCC
AGCTGGCGAAAGGGGGATGTGCTGCAAGGCGATTAAGTTGGGTAACGCCAGGGTTTTCCCAGTCACGACG
TTGTAAAACGACGGCCAGTGAATTGTAATACGACTCACTATAGGGCGAATTCGAGCTCGGTACCCGGGGA
TCCTCTAGAGTCGACCTGCAGGCATGCAAGCTTGAGTATTCTATAGTCTCACCTAAATAGCTTGGCGTAA
TCATGGTCATAGCTGTTTCCTGTGTGAAATTGTTATCCGCTCACAATTCCACACAACATACGAGCCGGAA
GCATAAAGTGTAAAGCCTGGGGTGCCTAATGAGTGAGCTAACTCACATTAATTGCGTTGCGCTCACTGCC
CGCTTTCCAGTCGGGAAACCTGTCGTGCCAGCTGCATTAATGAATCGGCCAACGCGAACCCCTTGCGGCC
GCCCGGGCCGTCGACCAATTCTCATGTTTGACAGCTTATCATCGAATTTCTGCCATTCATCCGCTTATTA
TCACTTATTCAGGCGTAGCAACCAGGCGTTTAAGGGCACCAATAACTGCCTTAAAAAAATTACGCCCCGC
CCTGCCACTCATCGCAGTACTGTTGTAATTCATTAAGCATTCTGCCGACATGGAAGCCATCACAAACGGC
ATGATGAACCTGAATCGCCAGCGGCATCAGCACCTTGTCGCCTTGCGTATAATATTTGCCCATGGTGAAA
ACGGGGGCGAAGAAGTTGTCCATATTGGCCACGTTTAAATCAAAACTGGTGAAACTCACCCAGGGATTGG
CTGAGACGAAAAACATATTCTCAATAAACCCTTTAGGGAAATAGGCCAGGTTTTCACCGTAACACGCCAC
ATCTTGCGAATATATGTGTAGAAACTGCCGGAAATCGTCGTGGTATTCACTCCAGAGCGATGAAAACGTT
TCAGTTTGCTCATGGAAAACGGTGTAACAAGGGTGAACACTATCCCATATCACCAGCTCACCGTCTTTCA
TTGCCATACGAAATTCCGGATGAGCATTCATCAGGCGGGCAAGAATGTGAATAAAGGCCGGATAAAACTT
GTGCTTATTTTTCTTTACGGTCTTTAAAAAGGCCGTAATATCCAGCTGAACGGTCTGGTTATAGGTACAT
TGAGCAACTGACTGAAATGCCTCAAAATGTTCTTTACGATGCCATTGGGATATATCAACGGTGGTATATC
CAGTGATTTTTTTCTCCATTTTAGCTTCCTTAGCTCCTGAAAATCTCGATAACTCAAAAAATACGCCCGG
TAGTGATCTTATTTCATTATGGTGAAAGTTGGAACCTCTTACGTGCCGATCAACGTCTCATTTTCGCCAA
AAGTTGGCCCAGGGCTTCCCGGTATCAACAGGGACACCAGGATTTATTTATTCTGCGAAGTGATCTTCCG
TCACAGGTATTTATTCGCGATAAGCTCATGGAGCGGCGTAACCGTCGCACAGGAAGGACAGAGAAAGCGC
GGATCTGGGAAGTGACGGACAGAACGGTCAGGACCTGGATTGGGGAGGCGGTTGCCGCCGCTGCTGCTGA
CGGTGTGACGTTCTCTGTTCCGGTCACACCACATACGTTCCGCCATTCCTATGCGATGCACATGCTGTAT
GCCGGTATACCGCTGAAAGTTCTGCAAAGCCTGATGGGACATAAGTCCATCAGTTCAACGGAAGTCTACA
CGAAGGTTTTTGCGCTGGATGTGGCTGCCCGGCACCGGGTGCAGTTTGCGATGCCGGAGTCTGATGCGGT
TGCGATGCTGAAACAATTATCCTGAGAATAAATGCCTTGGCCTTTATATGGAAATGTGGAACTGAGTGGA
TATGCTGTTTTTGTCTGTTAAACAGAGAAGCTGGCTGTTATCCACTGAGAAGCGAACGAAACAGTCGGGA
AAATCTCCCATTATCGTAGAGATCCGCATTATTAATCTCAGGAGCCTGTGTAGCGTTTATAGGAAGTAGT
GTTCTGTCATGATGCCTGCAAGCGGTAACGAAAACGATTTGAATATGCCTTCAGGAACAATAGAAATCTT
CGTGCGGTGTTACGTTGAAGTGGAGCGGATTATGTCAGCAATGGACAGAACAACCTAATGAACACAGAAC
CATGATGTGGTCTGTCCTTTTACAGCCAGTAGTGCTCGCCGCAGTCGAGCGACAGGGCGAAGCCCGAGCG
CCAGAAGGCCGCCAGAGAGGCCGAGCGCGGCCGTGAGGCTTGGACGCTAGGGCAGGGCATGAAAAAGCCC
GTAGCGGGCTGCTACGGGCGTCTGACGCGGTGGAAAGGGGGAGGGGATGTTGTCTACATGGCTCTGCTGT
AGTGAGTGGGTTGCGCTCCGGCAGCGGTCCTGATCAATCGTCACCCTTTCTCGGTCCTTCAACGTTCCTG
ACAACGAGCCTCCTTTTCGCCAATCCATCGACAATCACCGCGAGTCCCTGCTCGAACGCTGCGTCCGGAC
CGGCTTCGTCGAAGGCGTCTATCGCGGCCCGCAACAGCGGCGAGAGCGGAGCCTGTTCAACGGTGCCGCC
GCGCTCGCCGGCATCGCTGTCGCCGGCCTGCTCCTCAAGCACGGCCCCAACAGTGAAGTAGCTGATTGTC
ATCAGCGCATTGACGGCGTCCCCGGCCGAAAAACCCGCCTCGCAGAGGAAGCGAAGCTGCGCGTCGGCCG
TTTCCATCTGCGGTGCGCCCGGTCGCGTGCCGGCATGGATGCGCGCGCCATCGCGGTAGGCGAGCAGCGC
CTGCCTGAAGCTGCGGGCATTCCCGATCAGAAATGAGCGCCAGTCGTCGTCGGCTCTCGGCACCGAATGC
GTATGATTCTCCGCCAGCATGGCTTCGGCCAGTGCGTCGAGCAGCGCCCGCTTGTTCCTGAAGTGCCAGT
AAAGCGCCGGCTGCTGAACCCCCAACCGTTCCGCCAGTTTGCGTGTCGTCAGACCGTCTACGCCGACCTC
GTTCAACAGGTCCAGGGCGGCACGGATCACTGTATTCGGCTGCAACTTTGTCATGCTTGACACTTTATCA
CTGATAAACATAATATGTCCACCAACTTATCAGTGATAAAGAATCCGCGCGTTCAATCGGACCAGCGGAG
GCTGGTCCGGAGGCCAGACGTGAAACCCAACATACCCCTGATCGTAATTCTGAGCACTGTCGCGCTCGAC
GCTGTCGGCATCGGCCTGATTATGCCGGTGCTGCCGGGCCTCCTGCGCGATCTGGTTCACTCGAACGACG
TCACCGCCCACTATGGCATTCTGCTGGCGCTGTATGCGTTGGTGCAATTTGCCTGCGCACCTGTGCTGGG
CGCGCTGTCGGATCGTTTCGGGCGGCGGCCAATCTTGCTTGTCTCGCTGGCCGGCGCCACTGTCGACTAC
GCCATCATGGCGACAGCGCCTTTCCTTTGGGTTCTCTATATCGGGCGGATCGTGGCCGGCATCACCGGGG
CGACTGGGGCGGTAGCCGGCGCTTATATTGCCGATATCACTGATGGCGATGAGCGCGCGCGGCACTTCGG
CTTCATGAGCGCCTGTTTCGGGTTCGGGATGGTCGCGGGACCTGTGCTCGGTGGGCTGATGGGCGGTTTC
TCCCCCCACGCTCCGTTCTTCGCCGCGGCAGCCTTGAACGGCCTCAATTTCCTGACGGGCTGTTTCCTTT
TGCCGGAGTCGCACAAAGGCGAACGCCGGCCGTTACGCCGGGAGGCTCTCAACCCGCTCGCTTCGTTCCG
GTGGGCCCGGGGCATGACCGTCGTCGCCGCCCTGATGGCGGTCTTCTTCATCATGCAACTTGTCGGACAG
GTGCCGGCCGCGCTTTGGGTCATTTTCGGCGAGGATCGCTTTCACTGGGACGCGACCACGATCGGCATTT
CGCTTGCCGCATTTGGCATTCTGCATTCACTCGCCCAGGCAATGATCACCGGCCCTGTAGCCGCCCGGCT
CGGCGAAAGGCGGGCACTCATGCTCGGAATGATTGCCGACGGCACAGGCTACATCCTGCTTGCCTTCGCG
ACACGGGGATGGATGGCGTTCCCGATCATGGTCCTGCTTGCTTCGGGTGGCATCGGAATGCCGGCGCTGC
AAGCAATGTTGTCCAGGCAGGTGGATGAGGAACGTCAGGGGCAGCTGCAAGGCTCACTGGCGGCGCTCAC
CAGCCTGACCTCGATCGTCGGACCCCTCCTCTTCACGGCGATCTATGCGGCTTCTATAACAACGTGGAAC
GGGTGGGCATGGATTGCAGGCGCTGCCCTCTACTTGCTCTGCCTGCCGGCGCTGCGTCGCGGGCTTTGGA
GCGGCGCAGGGCAACGAGCCGATCGCTGATCGTGGAAACGATAGGCCTATGCCATGCGGGTCAAGGCGAC
TTCCGGCAAGCTATACGCGCCCTAGGAGTGCGGTTGGAACGTTGGCCCAGCCAGATACTCCCGATCACGA
GCAGGACGCCGATGATTTGAAGCGCACTCAGCGTCTGATCGCGCCCAGGCGTACATGCTCGCCTGCGGGG
TCTGGACTTCCCAGCCCAGGTCACGCAGCGCCGACAGTAGTGCGTCGCGGCGTTCCTCGAAAATGCGCGC
TCCTACCCGGCCCACCTCGTCGGGCAGCCCCAGCGCGTGCGCCGCCGCCCGCTGAATGCCCAGATATGGG
TGAAAATCAATCGCCCCCTTGACCCGCGCCAGCGCCGCCACCGCGCCCGCGTCCCCCGCCGCGAAGCCCA
CCCGGAAGCCGCCGAGGTGGTGCGTCTTGGACAGCGAGTGCAGTTCCACCACGCCTTCCATGCCCGCTTC
CAGTGCCGAGGGGGCGCGGTAGTCGCCGAAGGTCAGTTCGGCATACGGATGGTCATGCACCAGCAGCGTG
CCCCGTTCGCGGCACCACGCGGCGGCTTCGCGGAAAAACTCGGCGCTGGCAATGGCCGAGGTCGGGTTGT
TCGGGTAATTGAGGAGCAGCACGCGCGGACGCACGTTCGCTGGCACCCGGCTGAGGTCCGGCAGAAAGCC
GCGCTCCGGCAGCAGCGGCAGCGTCACCACGTTCAGCCCCGCCACCGCCGCCGCGCCCCAGTACGGCGGA
TAGCAGGGGTCGGGGAGCAGTAGCGTGTCGCCGGGGTCGGTCACGGCGAGCAGCAGGTGCGCCAGCCCTT
CTTGCGCTCCGATCAGCGGCAGCACCTCGGTGTCGGCATTGAGCCGCACGCCAAAGCGCCGGGCGAGGTA
CGCGGCGGCGGCGTCGCGCAGAGGCTGGGTGTCGGAAAATAGCGGGTAGCGGTAGGTCGCCGGGTCGTGG
GTGGCGGCCCGCAATTCGTCCAGCACGCTGAGCGGCGGGTGCTGGTCGCTGGAGCCGATGCTGAGGTCGG
TGACGTTCAGGCCCCGGCCCCGCGCCCGCATCTTGGCGGCGTCCATCAGGGAAAAGACACTGCCGGGAAC
CGAGGAAGCACGCTGAGAAGCCCACATGGCCCGAGTGTAAGCCGTACTCTGAAGAGGTTCTAGGGATAAC
AGGGTAATGGGGTGGGCGAAGAACTCCAGCATGAGATCCCCGCGCTGGAGGATCATCCAGCCGGCGTCCC
GGAAAACGATTCCGAAGCCCAACCTTTCATAGAAGGCGGCGGTGGAATCGAAATCTCGTGATGGCAGGTT
GGGCGTCGCTTGGTCGGTCATTTCGAACCCCAGAGTCCCACTCAGAAGAACTCGTCAAGAAGGCGATAGA
AGGCGATGCGCTGCGAATCGGGAGCGGCGATACCGTAAAGCACGAGGAAGCGGTCAGCCCATTCGCCGCC
AAGCTCTTCAGCAATATCACGGGTAGCCAACGCTATGTCCTGATAGCGGTCCGCCACACCCAGCCGGCCA
CAGTCGATGAATCCAGAAAAGCGGCCATTTTCCACCATGATATTCGGCAAGCAGGCATCGCCATGGGTCA
CGACGAGATCCTCGCCGTCGGGCATCCGCGCCTTGAGCCTGGCGAACAGTTCGGCTGGCGCGAGCCCCTG
ATGCTCTTCGTCCAGATCATCCTGATCGACAAGACCGGCTTCCATCCGAGTACGTGCTCGCTCGATGCGA
TGTTTCGCTTGGTGGTCGAATGGGCAGGTAGCCGGATCAAGCGTATGCAGCCGCCGCATTGCATCAGCCA
TGATGGATACTTTCTCGGCAGGAGCAAGGTGAGATGACAGGAGATCCTGCCCCGGCACTTCGCCCAATAG
CAGCCAGTCCCTTCCCGCTTCAGTGACAACGTCGAGCACAGCTGCGCAAGGAACGCCCGTCGTGGCCAGC
CACGATAGCCGCGCTGCCTCGTCTTGGAGTTCATTCAGGGCACCGGACAGGTCGGTCTTGACAAAAAGAA
CCGGGCGCCCCTGCGCTGACAGCCGGAACACGGCGGCATCAGAGCAGCCGATTGTCTGTTGTGCCCAGTC
ATAGCCGAATAGCCTCTCCACCCAAGCGGCCGGAGAACCTGCGTGCAATCCATCTTGTTCAATCATGCGA
AACGATCCTCATCCTGTCTCTTGATCAGATCTTGATCCCCTGCGCCATCAGATCCTTGGCGGCAAGAAAG
CCATCCAGTTTACTTTGCAGGGCTTCCCAACCTTACCAGAGGGCGCCCCAGCTGGCAATTCCGGTTCGCT
TGCTGTCCATAAAACCGCCCAGTCTAGCTATCGCCATGTAAGCCCACTGCAAGCTACCTGCTTTCTCTTT
GCGCTTGCGTTTTCCCTTGTCCAGATAGCCCAGTAGCTGACATTCATCCGGGGTCAGCACCGTTTCTGCG
GACTGGCTTTCTACGTGTTCCGCTTCCTTTAGCAGCCCTTGCGCCCTGAGTGCTTGCGGCAGCGTGAAGC
TTTGACAGCTAGCTCAGTCCTAGGTATAATGCTAGCTCACAGAATTCCATACTAGAGAAAGAGGAGAAAT
ACTAGATGGTGAAAAGAAAACCACCCTGGCGCCCAATACGCAAACCGCCTCTCCCCGCGCGTTGGCCGAT
TCATTAATGCAGCTGGCACGACAGGTTTCCCGACTTAATCGCCTTGCAGCACATCCCCCTTTCGCCAGCT
GGCGTAATAGCGAAGAGGCCCGCACCGATCGCCCTTCCCAACAGTTGCGCAGCCTGAATGGCGAATGGCG
CTTTGCCTGGTTTCCAGCACCAGAAGCGGTGCCGGAAAGCTGGCTGGAGTGCGATCTTCCTGAGGCCGAT
ACTGTCGTCGTCCCCTCAAACTGGCAGATGCACGGTTACGATGCGCCCATCTACACCAACGTGACCTATC
CCATTACGGTCAATCCGCCGTTTGTTCCCACGGAGAATCCGACGGGTTGTTACTCGCTCACATTTAATGT
TGATGAAAGCTGGCTACAGGAAGGCCAGACGCGAATTATTTTTGATGGCGTTAACTCGGCGTTTCATCTG
TGGTGCAACGGGCGCTGGGTCGGTTACGGCCAGGACAGTCGTTTGCCGTCTGAATTTGACCTGAGCGCAT
TTTTACGCGCCGGAGAAAACCGCCTCGCGGTGATGGTGCTGCGCTGGAGTGACGGCAGTTATCTGGAAGA
TCAGGATATGTGGCGGATGAGCGGCATTTTCCGTGACGTCTCGTTGCTGCATAAACCGACTACACAAATC
AGCGATTTCCATGTTGCCACTCGCTTTAATGATGATTTCAGCCGCGCTGTACTGGAGGCTGAAGTTCAGA
TGTGCGGCGAGTTGCGTGACTACCTACGGGTAACAGTTTCTTTATGGCAGGGTGAAACGCAGGTCGCCAG
CGGCACCGCGCCTTTCGGCGGTGAAATTATCGATGAGCGTGGTGGTTATGCCGATCGCGTCACACTACGT
CTGAACGTCGAAAACCCGAAACTGTGGAGCGCCGAAATCCCGAATCTCTATCGTGCGGTGGTTGAACTGC
ACACCGCCGACGGCACGCTGATTGAAGCAGAAGCCTGCGATGTCGGTTTCCGCGAGGTGCGGATTGAAAA
TGGTCTGCTGCTGCTGAACGGCAAGCCGTTGCTGATTCGAGGCGTTAACCGTCACGAGCATCATCCTCTG
CATGGTCAGGTCATGGATGAGCAGACGATGGTGCAGGATATCCTGCTGATGAAGCAGAACAACTTTAACG
CCGTGCGCTGTTCGCATTATCCGAACCATCCGCTGTGGTACACGCTGTGCGACCGCTACGGCCTGTATGT
GGTGGATGAAGCCAATATTGAAACCCACGGCATGGTGCCAATGAATCGTCTGACCGATGATCCGCGCTGG
CTACCGGCGATGAGCGAACGCGTAACGCGAATGGTGCAGCGCGATCGTAATCACCCGAGTGTGATCATCT
GGTCGCTGGGGAATGAATCAGGCCACGGCGCTAATCACGACGCGCTGTATCGCTGGATCAAATCTGTCGA
TCCTTCCCGCCCGGTGCAGTATGAAGGCGGCGGAGCCGACACCACGGCCACCGATATTATTTGCCCGATG
TACGCGCGCGTGGATGAAGACCAGCCCTTCCCGGCTGTGCCGAAATGGTCCATCAAAAAATGGCTTTCGC
TACCTGGAGAGACGCGCCCGCTGATCCTTTGCGAATACGCCCACGCGATGGGTAACAGTCTTGGCGGTTT
CGCTAAATACTGGCAGGCGTTTCGTCAGTATCCCCGTTTACAGGGCGGCTTCGTCTGGGACTGGGTGGAT
CAGTCGCTGATTAAATATGATGAAAACGGCAACCCGTGGTCGGCTTACGGCGGTGATTTTGGCGATACGC
CGAACGATCGCCAGTTCTGTATGAACGGTCTGGTCTTTGCCGACCGCACGCCGCATCCAGCGCTGACGGA
AGCAAAACACCAGCAGCAGTTTTTCCAGTTCCGTTTATCCGGGCAAACCATCGAAGTGACCAGCGAATAC
CTGTTCCGCCATAGCGATAACGAGCTCCTGCACTGGATGGTGGCGCTGGATGGTAAGCCGCTGGCAAGCG
GTGAAGTGCCTCTGGATGTCGCTCCACAAGGTAAACAGTTGATTGAACTGCCTGAACTACCGCAGCCGGA
GAGCGCCGGGCAACTCTGGCTCACAGTACGCGTAGTGCAACCGAACGCGACCGCATGGTCAGAAGCCGGG
CACATCAGCGCCTGGCAGCAGTGGCGTCTGGCGGAAAACCTCAGTGTGACGCTCCCCGCCGCGTCCCACG
CCATCCCGCATCTGACCACCAGCGAAATGGATTTTTGCATCGAGCTGGGTAATAAGCGTTGGCAATTTAA
CCGCCAGTCAGGCTTTCTTTCACAGATGTGGATTGGCGATAAAAAACAACTGCTGACGCCGCTGCGCGAT
CAGTTCACCCGTGCACCGCTGGATAACGACATTGGCGTAAGTGAAGCGACCCGCATTGACCCTAACGCCT
GGGTCGAACGCTGGAAGGCGGCGGGCCATTACCAGGCCGAAGCAGCGTTGTTGCAGTGCACGGCAGATAC
ACTTGCTGATGCGGTGCTGATTACGACCGCTCACGCGTGGCAGCATCAGGGGAAAACCTTATTTATCAGC
CGGAAAACCTACCGGATTGATGGTAGTGGTCAAATGGCGATTACCGTTGATGTTGAAGTGGCGAGCGATA
CACCGCATCCGGCGCGGATTGGCCTGAACTGCCAGCTGGCGCAGGTAGCAGAGCGGGTAAACTGGCTCGG
ATTAGGGCCGCAAGAAAACTATCCCGACCGCCTTACTGCCGCCTGTTTTGACCGCTGGGATCTGCCATTG
TCAGACATGTATACCCCATACGTCTTCCCGAGCGAAAACGGTCTGCGCTGCGGGACGCGCGAATTGAATT
ATGGCCCACACCAGTGGCGCGGCGACTTCCAGTTCAACATCAGCCGCTACAGTCAACAGCAACTGATGGA
AACCAGCCATCGCCATCTGCTGCACGCGGAAGAAGGCACATGGCTGAATATCGACGGTTTCCATATGGGG
ATTGGTGGCGACGACTCCTGGAGCCCGTCAGTATCGGCGGAATTTCAACTGAGCGCCGGTCGCTACCATT
ACCAGTTGGTCTGGTGTCAAAAATAACTAGTGTAGATCGCTACTAGAGCCAGGCATCAAATAAAACGAAA
GGCTCAGTCGAAAGACTGGGCCTTTCGTTTTATCTGTTGTTTGTCGGTGAACGCTCTCTACTAGAGTCAC
ACTGGCTCACCTTCGGGTGGGCCTTTCTGCGTTTATAGAAAAGACACTGCCGGGAACCGAGGAAGCACGC
TGAGAAGCCCACATGGCCCGAGTGTAAGCCGTACTCTGAAGAGGTTCACACCGAAAGCGGGCACCCAGGG
AAGCTCCCGGGTGCCCGCCCTGCTGACTGGACCGTGCTCAGCCCCCCACGTGCACCTGTGGGCGGCGTCC
GGGGTCGCGCTCGGCCACCCGCAGAATTTCGTGGGTGAGCGGCGGAATGTCGCCCTCCCCGGCGAGCAGG
AAGCGCAGGGCGTTGGCGGCGGGGCCTTTTTCGCTCCACTCGAAGTAGATGTGGGGCGGCGCGCCGGTCA
GGTCACGGACGTAGAGCAGCACGGCGGCGATGGTGTTGGGCACGCTGTTGCCGGTGGCGCGCAGGATGCG
GTGGGGGCCGACCTGCACGCCCTCCAGGTACACCGTCGATTTGAAATCCGAGGCGTCGAGCACCGCCACT
TCCAGAAACAGGGCCACCTCGCCCGCGCTGAGGTGGTTGTCGAGCCGCACTTCCAGCGCCTTTTCCTGGT
ACTCGGCGGCGTCGCCCGCGTTCAGGTGGTTGGCGATAAAACGCACCGGCAGCCCGTGGGCGGCCACGTC
CCGCACCATGTCCAGCCCCGCTTCATCGAAGTGGACATTCTGCACCCGCAACTCGGTGCTGCGCCCGATG
CGCGACCAGATGCTCACGACCAGAATCCCGGCGATAAAGCACAGGGCAATCCACAGGCCCTCGGGCCGCT
CCTTAACGGTCACGAAGGCGGTGTAGACGAAAATCAGGCTGACCAGCCCGAACGCCAGCGCCGCCTGGGG
GTGTTTGCGCCGCAGCTCGGTCAGAAAGACGGCGATGGCTGCCGAGGTCATCAGTGCCAGCACGCCGGTC
GCGTAGGCCCCGGCCTGGGCGTCCACGTTCGCCTGAAACACCAGCGTGACCAGCGCGGCGATGCCGGTAA
ACACCAGCACCAGCGGGCGGGTGGCGCGCGCCCAGTCCGGCGCCATGCCGTAGCGCGGCAGGTAACGCGG
CACGATGTTGAGCAGCCCCGCCATGGCCGAGGCGCCCGCAAACCACAGGATGAAAATGGTGCTCACGATC
TTCCGCTGCATAACCCTGCTTCGGGGTCATTATAGCGATTTTTTCGGTATATCCATCCTTTTTCGCACGA
TATACAGGATTTTGCCAAAGGGTTCGTGTAGACTTTCCTTGGTGTATCCAACGGCGTCAGCCGGGCAGGA
TAGGTGAAGTAGGCCCACCCGCGAGCGGGTGTTCCTTCTTCACTGTCCCTTATTCGCACCTGGCGGTGCT
CAACGGGAATCCTGCTCTGCGAGGCTGGCCGGCTACCGCCGGCGTAACAGATGAGGGCAAGCGGATGGCT
GATGAAACCAAGCCAACCAGGAAGGGCAGCCCACCTATCAAGGTGTACTGCCTTCCAGACGAACGAAGAG
CGATTGAGGAAAAGGCGGCGGCGGCCGGCATGAGCCTGTCGGCCTACCTGCTGGCCGTCGGCCAGGGCTA
CAAAATCACGGGCGTCGTGGACTATGAGCACGTCCGCGAGCTGGCCCGCATCAATGGCGACCTGGGCCGC
CTGGGCGGCCTGCTGAAACTCTGGCTCACCGACGACCCGCGCACGGCGCGGTTCGGTGATGCCACGATCC
TCGCCCTGCTGGCGAAGATCGAAGAGAAGCAGGACGAGCTTGGCAAGGTCATGATGGGCGTGGTCCGCCC
GAGGGCAGAGCCATGACTTTTTTAGCCGCTAAAACGGCCGGGGGGTGCGCGTGATTGCCAAGCACGTCCC
CATGCGCTCCATCAAGAAGAGGCACTTCGAGCTGTAAGTACATCACCGACGAGCAAGGCAAGACGATC
